>Addgene plasmid #98808 | MSP578 | addgene full sequence | sequence record 182921 | Addgene NGS Result
ATCCGGATATAGTTCCTCCTTTCAGCAAAAAACCCCTCAAGACCCGTTTAGAGGCCCCAAGGGGTTATGC
TAGTTATTGCTCAGCGGTGGCAGCAGCCAACTCAGCTTCCTTTCGGGCTTTGTTAGCAGCCGGATCTCAG
TGGTGGTGGTGGTGGTGCTGCTTGCCGTTTCCGTTAATCGGGCGGTTTACGTGTTCAGGTGACGCTAAGA
AAGCTTTGATCTTCGGACGGGCGCTCAGGCGCGCTACATATGCGCTCAGTAACGGGAAAGCGTCTAAACA
GCTAGGATTTAAAACCTGGTGAATGCGTAATAAGTCTAATAAGTTATAATCAGCGAAGCTAATTTGGCTA
CCAACTACGAACGCCTGACCTCCCTGATTCTGGCTCAGTAATGTTTCAAACGGCTTCAGGTGTTCAGGTA
ATTCTTTCACGTACTTCTCTTTACCGGCTTCATAATTAGTGTAAATTAACGTCGCGTATTTACAACGTAA
GTCTTCCACGCCATCATTCACCATATCCACTAAGGCTGCTTCTTTCTGATCTTTACCGTATAAACCAAAT
GAGCGACCTAAATGACGTAAGATCGCGTTAGACTGGTATAAGGTTAAATCACCATCCTGAAACTTCGGTA
ATTGACGGAATAAACAGCTAGGCTTTAACGGCGGCCAGGTTTCCATTGTCACTACTTCTTCCTTCCATGA
TTGATCCTGGTCCGCTAATAACATACGCATCGCTTCACAACGACCACGTACCGGAAAGTATGTAATGGTG
TACGGCGGATGATGATGATGATGATGATGACTTTGAAAATAAAGATTATGTCCCGAGCTCGAATTAGTCT
GCGCGTCTTTCAGGGCTTCATCGACAGTCTGACGACCGCTGGCGGCGTTGATCACCGCAGTACGCACGGC
ATACCAGAAAGCGGACATCTGCGGGATGTTCGGCATGATTTCACCTTTCTGGGCGTTTTCCATGGTGGCG
GCAATACGTGGATCTTTCGCCAACTCTTCCTCGTAAGACTTCAGCGCTACGGCACCCAGCGGTTTGTCTT
TATTAACCGCTTCCAGACCTTCATCAGTCAGCAGATAGTTTTCGAGGAACTCTTTTGCCAGCTCTTTGTT
CGGACTGGCGGCGTTAATACCTGCGCTCAGCACGCCAACGAACGGTTTGGATGGTTGACCCTTGAAGGTC
GGCAGTACCGTTACACCATAATTCACTTTGCTGGTGTCGATGTTGGACCATGCCCACGGGCCGTTGATGG
TCATCGCTGTTTCGCCTTTATTAAAGGCAGCTTCTGCGATGGAGTAATCGGTGTCTGCATTCATGTGTTT
GTTTTTAATCAGGTCAACCAGGAAGGTCAGACCCGCTTTCGCGCCAGCGTTATCCACGCCCACGTCTTTA
ATGTCGTACTTGCCGTTTTCATACTTGAACGCATAACCCCCGTCAGCAGCAATCAGCGGCCAGGTGAAGT
ACGGTTCTTGCAGGTTGAACATCAGCGCGCTCTTACCTTTCGCTTTCAGTTCTTTATCCAGCGCCGGGAT
CTCTTCCCAGGTTTTTGGCGGGTTCGGCAGCAGATCTTTGTTATAAATCAGCGATAACGCTTCAACAGCG
ATCGGGTAAGCAATCAGCTTGCCGTTGTAACGTACGGCATCCCAGGTAAACGGATACAGCTTGTCCTGGA
ACGCTTTGTCCGGGGTGATTTCAGCCAACAGGCCAGATTGAGCGTAGCCACCAAAGCGGTCGTGTGCCCA
GAAGATAATGTCAGGGCCATCGCCAGTTGCCGCAACCTGTGGGAATTTCTCTTCCAGTTTATCCGGATGC
TCAACGGTGACTTTAATTCCGGTATCTTTCTCGAATTTCTTACCGACTTCAGCGAGACCGTTATAGCCTT
TATCGCCGTTAATCCAGATTACCAGTTTACCTTCTTCGATTTTCATGTATATCTCCTTCTTAAAGTTAAA
CAAAATTATTTCTAGAGGGGAATTGTTATCCGCTCACAATTCCCCTATAGTGAGTCGTATTAATTTCGCG
GGATCGAGATCTCGATCCTCTACGCCGGACGCATCGTGGCCGGCATCACCGGCGCCACAGGTGCGGTTGC
TGGCGCCTATATCGCCGACATCACCGATGGGGAAGATCGGGCTCGCCACTTCGGGCTCATGAGCGCTTGT
TTCGGCGTGGGTATGGTGGCAGGCCCCGTGGCCGGGGGACTGTTGGGCGCCATCTCCTTGCATGCACCAT
TCCTTGCGGCGGCGGTGCTCAACGGCCTCAACCTACTACTGGGCTGCTTCCTAATGCAGGAGTCGCATAA
GGGAGAGCGTCGAGATCCCGGACACCATCGAATGGCGCAAAACCTTTCGCGGTATGGCATGATAGCGCCC
GGAAGAGAGTCAATTCAGGGTGGTGAATGTGAAACCAGTAACGTTATACGATGTCGCAGAGTATGCCGGT
GTCTCTTATCAGACCGTTTCCCGCGTGGTGAACCAGGCCAGCCACGTTTCTGCGAAAACGCGGGAAAAAG
TGGAAGCGGCGATGGCGGAGCTGAATTACATTCCCAACCGCGTGGCACAACAACTGGCGGGCAAACAGTC
GTTGCTGATTGGCGTTGCCACCTCCAGTCTGGCCCTGCACGCGCCGTCGCAAATTGTCGCGGCGATTAAA
TCTCGCGCCGATCAACTGGGTGCCAGCGTGGTGGTGTCGATGGTAGAACGAAGCGGCGTCGAAGCCTGTA
AAGCGGCGGTGCACAATCTTCTCGCGCAACGCGTCAGTGGGCTGATCATTAACTATCCGCTGGATGACCA
GGATGCCATTGCTGTGGAAGCTGCCTGCACTAATGTTCCGGCGTTATTTCTTGATGTCTCTGACCAGACA
CCCATCAACAGTATTATTTTCTCCCATGAAGACGGTACGCGACTGGGCGTGGAGCATCTGGTCGCATTGG
GTCACCAGCAAATCGCGCTGTTAGCGGGCCCATTAAGTTCTGTCTCGGCGCGTCTGCGTCTGGCTGGCTG
GCATAAATATCTCACTCGCAATCAAATTCAGCCGATAGCGGAACGGGAAGGCGACTGGAGTGCCATGTCC
GGTTTTCAACAAACCATGCAAATGCTGAATGAGGGCATCGTTCCCACTGCGATGCTGGTTGCCAACGATC
AGATGGCGCTGGGCGCAATGCGCGCCATTACCGAGTCCGGGCTGCGCGTTGGTGCGGATATCTCGGTAGT
GGGATACGACGATACCGAAGACAGCTCATGTTATATCCCGCCGTTAACCACCATCAAACAGGATTTTCGC
CTGCTGGGGCAAACCAGCGTGGACCGCTTGCTGCAACTCTCTCAGGGCCAGGCGGTGAAGGGCAATCAGC
TGTTGCCCGTCTCACTGGTGAAAAGAAAAACCACCCTGGCGCCCAATACGCAAACCGCCTCTCCCCGCGC
GTTGGCCGATTCATTAATGCAGCTGGCACGACAGGTTTCCCGACTGGAAAGCGGGCAGTGAGCGCAACGC
AATTAATGTAAGTTAGCTCACTCATTAGGCACCGGGATCTCGACCGATGCCCTTGAGAGCCTTCAACCCA
GTCAGCTCCTTCCGGTGGGCGCGGGGCATGACTATCGTCGCCGCACTTATGACTGTCTTCTTTATCATGC
AACTCGTAGGACAGGTGCCGGCAGCGCTCTGGGTCATTTTCGGCGAGGACCGCTTTCGCTGGAGCGCGAC
GATGATCGGCCTGTCGCTTGCGGTATTCGGAATCTTGCACGCCCTCGCTCAAGCCTTCGTCACTGGTCCC
GCCACCAAACGTTTCGGCGAGAAGCAGGCCATTATCGCCGGCATGGCGGCCCCACGGGTGCGCATGATCG
TGCTCCTGTCGTTGAGGACCCGGCTAGGCTGGCGGGGTTGCCTTACTGGTTAGCAGAATGAATCACCGAT
ACGCGAGCGAACGTGAAGCGACTGCTGCTGCAAAACGTCTGCGACCTGAGCAACAACATGAATGGTCTTC
GGTTTCCGTGTTTCGTAAAGTCTGGAAACGCGGAAGTCAGCGCCCTGCACCATTATGTTCCGGATCTGCA
TCGCAGGATGCTGCTGGCTACCCTGTGGAACACCTACATCTGTATTAACGAAGCGCTGGCATTGACCCTG
AGTGATTTTTCTCTGGTCCCGCCGCATCCATACCGCCAGTTGTTTACCCTCACAACGTTCCAGTAACCGG
GCATGTTCATCATCAGTAACCCGTATCGTGAGCATCCTCTCTCGTTTCATCGGTATCATTACCCCCATGA
ACAGAAATCCCCCTTACACGGAGGCATCAGTGACCAAACAGGAAAAAACCGCCCTTAACATGGCCCGCTT
TATCAGAAGCCAGACATTAACGCTTCTGGAGAAACTCAACGAGCTGGACGCGGATGAACAGGCAGACATC
TGTGAATCGCTTCACGACCACGCTGATGAGCTTTACCGCAGCTGCCTCGCGCGTTTCGGTGATGACGGTG
AAAACCTCTGACACATGCAGCTCCCGGAGACGGTCACAGCTTGTCTGTAAGCGGATGCCGGGAGCAGACA
AGCCCGTCAGGGCGCGTCAGCGGGTGTTGGCGGGTGTCGGGGCGCAGCCATGACCCAGTCACGTAGCGAT
AGCGGAGTGTATACTGGCTTAACTATGCGGCATCAGAGCAGATTGTACTGAGAGTGCACCATTGCGGTGT
GAAATACCGCACAGATGCGTAAGGAGAAAATACCGCATCAGGCGCTCTTCCGCTTCCTCGCTCACTGACT
CGCTGCGCTCGGTCGTTCGGCTGCGGCGAGCGGTATCAGCTCACTCAAAGGCGGTAATACGGTTATCCAC
AGAATCAGGGGATAACGCAGGAAAGAACATGTGAGCAAAAGGCCAGCAAAAGGCCAGGAACCGTAAAAAG
GCCGCGTTGCTGGCGTTTTTCCATAGGCTCCGCCCCCCTGACGAGCATCACAAAAATCGACGCTCAAGTC
AGAGGTGGCGAAACCCGACAGGACTATAAAGATACCAGGCGTTTCCCCCTGGAAGCTCCCTCGTGCGCTC
TCCTGTTCCGACCCTGCCGCTTACCGGATACCTGTCCGCCTTTCTCCCTTCGGGAAGCGTGGCGCTTTCT
CATAGCTCACGCTGTAGGTATCTCAGTTCGGTGTAGGTCGTTCGCTCCAAGCTGGGCTGTGTGCACGAAC
CCCCCGTTCAGCCCGACCGCTGCGCCTTATCCGGTAACTATCGTCTTGAGTCCAACCCGGTAAGACACGA
CTTATCGCCACTGGCAGCAGCCACTGGTAACAGGATTAGCAGAGCGAGGTATGTAGGCGGTGCTACAGAG
TTCTTGAAGTGGTGGCCTAACTACGGCTACACTAGAAGGACAGTATTTGGTATCTGCGCTCTGCTGAAGC
CAGTTACCTTCGGAAAAAGAGTTGGTAGCTCTTGATCCGGCAAACAAACCACCGCTGGTAGCGGTGGTTT
TTTTGTTTGCAAGCAGCAGATTACGCGCAGAAAAAAAGGATCTCAAGAAGATCCTTTGATCTTTTCTACG
GGGTCTGACGCTCAGTGGAACGAAAACTCACGTTAAGGGATTTTGGTCATGAACAATAAAACTGTCTGCT
TACATAAACAGTAATACAAGGGGTGTTATGAGCCATATTCAACGGGAAACGTCTTGCTCTAGGCCGCGAT
TAAATTCCAACATGGATGCTGATTTATATGGGTATAAATGGGCTCGCGATAATGTCGGGCAATCAGGTGC
GACAATCTATCGATTGTATGGGAAGCCCGATGCGCCAGAGTTGTTTCTGAAACATGGCAAAGGTAGCGTT
GCCAATGATGTTACAGATGAGATGGTCAGACTAAACTGGCTGACGGAATTTATGCCTCTTCCGACCATCA
AGCATTTTATCCGTACTCCTGATGATGCATGGTTACTCACCACTGCGATCCCCGGGAAAACAGCATTCCA
GGTATTAGAAGAATATCCTGATTCAGGTGAAAATATTGTTGATGCGCTGGCAGTGTTCCTGCGCCGGTTG
CATTCGATTCCTGTTTGTAATTGTCCTTTTAACAGCGATCGCGTATTTCGTCTCGCTCAGGCGCAATCAC
GAATGAATAACGGTTTGGTTGATGCGAGTGATTTTGATGACGAGCGTAATGGCTGGCCTGTTGAACAAGT
CTGGAAAGAAATGCATAAACTTTTGCCATTCTCACCGGATTCAGTCGTCACTCATGGTGATTTCTCACTT
GATAACCTTATTTTTGACGAGGGGAAATTAATAGGTTGTATTGATGTTGGACGAGTCGGAATCGCAGACC
GATACCAGGATCTTGCCATCCTATGGAACTGCCTCGGTGAGTTTTCTCCTTCATTACAGAAACGGCTTTT
TCAAAAATATGGTATTGATAATCCTGATATGAATAAATTGCAGTTTCATTTGATGCTCGATGAGTTTTTC
TAAGAATTAATTCATGAGCGGATACATATTTGAATGTATTTAGAAAAATAAACAAATAGGGGTTCCGCGC
ACATTTCCCCGAAAAGTGCCACCTAAATTGTAAGCGTTAATATTTTGTTAAAATTCGCGTTAAATTTTTG
TTAAATCAGCTCATTTTTTAACCAATAGGCCGAAATCGGCAAAATCCCTTATAAATCAAAAGAATAGACC
GAGATAGGGT
[37 nt withheld, positions 6661-6697]
AAAGAACGTGGACTCCAACGTCAAAGG
[49 nt withheld, positions 6725-6773]
T
[91 nt withheld, positions 6775-6865]
G
[124 nt withheld, positions 6867-6990]
CCCATTCGCCA
Features (pLannotate 1.2.2; 21 found; start..end, strand, type, name):
     26..73      -  terminator     T7 terminator: transcription terminator for bacteriophage T7 RNA polymerase
     81..130     -  CDS            SET1 (fragment): solubility-enhancement tag derived from T7 phage gene 10B
    140..157     -  CDS            9xHis (fragment): 9xHis affinity tag
    161..778     -  CDS            GSTP1: GSTP1_PIG - Experimental evidence at protein level: Swiss-Prot protein existence level 1. Conjugation of reduced glutathione to a wide number of exogenous and endogenous hydrophobic electrophiles. Involved in the formation of glutathione conjugates of both prostaglandin A2 (PGA2) and prostaglandin J2 (PGJ2). Participates in the formation of novel hepoxilin regioisomers. Regulates negatively CDK5 activity via p25/p35 translocation to prevent neurodegeneration. From Sus scrofa (Pig).
    782..799     -  CDS            capTEV™ (fragment): composite tag for in vivo biotinylation, TEV protease cleavage, and 6xHis tagging
    836..1936    -  CDS            MBP: maltose binding protein from E. coli; malE (mutated); This version of the gene does not encode a signal sequence, so MBP will remain in the cytosol.
   1942..1964    -  RBS            RBS: efficient ribosome binding site from bacteriophage T7 gene 10 (Olins and Rangwala, 1989)
   1979..2003    -  protein_bind   lac operator: The lac repressor binds to the lac operator to inhibit transcription in E. coli. This inhibition can be relieved by adding lactose or isopropyl-β-D-thiogalactopyranoside (IPTG). lac repressor encoded by lacI
   2004..2022    -  promoter       T7 promoter: promoter for bacteriophage T7 RNA polymerase
   2044..2323    +  CDS            TcR (fragment): tetracycline efflux protein; tet; confers resistance to tetracycline
   2331..2408    +  promoter       lacI promoter: lacI
   2409..3491    +  CDS            lacI: lac repressor; lacI; The lac repressor binds to the lac operator to inhibit transcription in E. coli. This inhibition can be relieved by adding lactose or isopropyl-β-D-thiogalactopyranoside (IPTG).
   3504..3525    +  protein_bind   CAP binding site: CAP binding activates transcription in the presence of cAMP. E. coli catabolite activator protein
   3540..3831    +  CDS            TcR (fragment): tetracycline efflux protein; tet; confers resistance to tetracycline
   3903..4283    -  CDS            YPB1_ECOLX: Protein predicted: Swiss-Prot protein existence level 4. From Escherichia coli.
   4300..4491    +  CDS            rop: Rop protein, which maintains plasmids at low copy number; rop
   4593..4732    +  misc_feature   bom: basis of mobility region from pBR322
   4918..5506    -  rep_origin     ori: high-copy-number ColE1/pMB1/pBR322/pUC origin of replication
   5628..6443    +  CDS            KanR: aminoglycoside phosphotransferase; aph(3')-Ia; confers resistance to kanamycin in bacteria or G418 (Geneticin®) in eukaryotes
   6452..6509    -  promoter       AmpR promoter (fragment): bla
   6562..6990    -  rep_origin     f1 ori (sequence partly withheld): f1 bacteriophage origin of replication; arrow indicates direction of (+) strand synthesis
