[The description below was written by a language model from this plasmid's Addgene catalogue record and pLannotate feature annotations shown in this document.]
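Description:
MSP578 is a 7.0 kb bacterial expression plasmid of the pET28 type, listed in the catalogue with a pBR322 backbone. It replicates in E. coli from the ColE1/pMB1-family origin and also carries the rop gene and the bom mobility region inherited from pBR322. The record lists it as high copy, although rop normally moderates copy number. Selection is by kanamycin through the aph(3')-Ia gene. An f1 origin is also present, which in principle allows single-stranded DNA production. The short tetracycline-resistance fragments and the partial AmpR promoter in the annotation appear to be non-functional backbone remnants.

The payload is a synthetic fusion protein, MBP-HNLYFQS-GST. It is expressed from a T7 promoter with an adjacent lac operator and the T7 gene 10 ribosome binding site, and transcription ends at the T7 terminator. A plasmid-borne lacI gene supplies repressor, so expression should be IPTG-inducible in a host that provides T7 RNA polymerase. The open reading frame begins with a cytosolic maltose binding protein that lacks a signal sequence. This is followed by a short linker that the annotation software matched to a TEV-cleavage tag, then by a glutathione S-transferase domain, which the software matched to a pi-class GST. A His tag sits at the C-terminal end.

The linker named in the insert resembles a TEV protease recognition sequence with altered residues. Together with the associated publication on continuous evolution of proteases with changed substrate specificity, this suggests the protein is a cleavage substrate whose two domains would separate on proteolysis. The record itself states the purpose only as "expression vector".
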