Addgene plasmid #98808: MSP578
Purpose: Expression Vector
Depositing lab: David Liu. Depositing organization: Harvard University. Publication: Phage-assisted continuous evolution of proteases with altered substrate specificity. Packer MS, Rees HA, Liu DR. Nat Commun. 2017 Oct 16;8(1):956. doi: 10.1038/s41467-017-01055-9. PubMed 29038472.
Backbone
  Vector backbone: pBR322
  Backbone manufacturer: ATCC
  Vector type: Bacterial Expression
Growth in bacteria
  Bacterial resistance: Kanamycin, 50 μg/mL
  Growth temperature: 37°C
  Growth strain: DH5alpha
  Copy number: High Copy
Gene/Insert
  Gene/Insert name: pET28 MBP-HNLYFQS-GST
  Species: Synthetic
  Mutation: None
  Cloning method: Unknown
Terms and licenses: Academic/Nonprofit Terms; Industry Terms: Not Available to Industry
How to cite: MSP578 was a gift from David Liu (Addgene plasmid # 98808 ; http://n2t.net/addgene:98808 ; RRID:Addgene_98808)
